>Addgene plasmid #69175 | LD127 | depositor full sequence | sequence record 128279 | LD127 sequence 7268 bps
CTAAATTGTAAGCGTTAATATTTTGTTAAAATTCGCGTTAAATTTTTGTTAAATCAGCTCATTTTTTAAC
CAATAGGCCGAAATCGGCAAAATCCCTTATAAATCAAAAGAATAGACCGAGATAGGGT
[37 nt withheld, positions 129-165]
AAAGAACGTGGACTCCAACGTCAAAGG
[49 nt withheld, positions 193-241]
T
[91 nt withheld, positions 243-333]
G
[124 nt withheld, positions 335-458]
CCCATTCGCCATTCAGGCTGCGCAACTGTTGGGAAGGGCGATCGGTGCGGGCCTCTTCGCTATTACGCCA
GCTGGCGAAAGGGGGATGTGCTGCAAGGCGATTAAGTTGGGTAACGCCAGGGTTTTCCCAGTCACGACGT
TGTAAAACGACGGCCAGTGAGCGCGCGTAATACGACTCACTATAGGGCGAATTGGAGCTCCACCGCGGAT
GGTATCGAAGACTTGGATATGTGGCTTCATCAGTATAATTACAGTGGTACAGGCCTTGTCCTGCGAGAAG
CATGATGTATTGAAAAAGTATCAGGTGGGAAAATTTAGCTCACTAACTTCTACGGAAAGGGATACTCCGC
CAAGCACAACTATTGAAAAGTGGTGGATAAACGTTTGCGAAGAGCATAACGTAGAACCTCCTGAAGAATG
TAAAAAAAATGACATGCTATGTGGTTTAACAGATGTCATCTTGCCCGGTAAGGATGCTATCACCACTCAA
ATTATAGATTTTGACAAAAACATTGGCTTCAATGTCGAGGAAACTGAGAGTGCGCTTACATTGACACTAA
AAGGCGCTACGTGGGGCGCCAATTCTTTTGACGCAAAACTAGAATTTCAGTGTAATGACAATATGAAACA
AGACGAGCTGACTAGTCACACATGGGCCGATAAAAGTATCCAATTGACCCTAAAAGGGCCATCTGGCTGT
TTGAAGAGCAAAGATGATGACAAAAAAAATGGCGACGGCGATAATGGTAAGGATGGTGACAGCGAGGGGA
AAAAGCCAGCTAAGAAGGCAGGCGGGACTTCGTGGTTCACTTGGTTATTCCTATACGCTCTACTGTTTAC
ATTGATATACCTGATGGTTGTATCATTCTTGAATACCAGAGGAGGCTCTTTTCAAGATTTCCGTGCTGAG
TTCATTCAACGTTCTACTCAATTTCTCACTTCCTTACCTGAATTCTGCAAGGAAGTGGTTTCGAGAATCT
TAGGCAGAAGTACCGCCCAAAGAGGCGGTTATAGCGCCGTTGCTTCGTACGCTGCAGGTCGACGGATCGG
TGACGGTGCTGGTTTAATTAACATGTCTAAAGGTGAAGAATTATTCACTGGTGTTGTCCCAATTTTGGTT
GAATTAGATGGTGATGTTAATGGTCACAAATTTTCTGTCTCCGGTGAAGGTGAAGGTGATGCTACTTACG
GTAAATTGACCTTAAAATTTATTTGTACTACTGGTAAATTGCCAGTTCCATGGCCAACCTTAGTCACTAC
TTTAACTTATGGTGTTCAATGTTTTTCTAGATACCCAGATCATATGAAACAACATGACTTTTTCAAGTCT
GCCATGCCAGAAGGTTATGTTCAAGAAAGAACTATTTTTTTCAAAGATGACGGTAACTACAAGACCAGAG
CTGAAGTCAAGTTTGAAGGTGATACCTTAGTTAATAGAATCGAATTAAAAGGTATTGATTTTAAAGAAGA
TGGTAACATTTTAGGTCACAAATTGGAATACAACTATAACTCTCACAATGTTTACATCATGGCTGACAAA
CAAAAGAATGGTATCAAAGTTAACTTCAAAATTAGACACAACATTGAAGATGGTTCTGTTCAATTAGCTG
ACCATTATCAACAAAATACTCCAATTGGTGATGGTCCAGTCTTGTTACCAGACAACCATTACTTATCCAC
TCAATCTGCCTTATCCAAAGATCCAAACGAAAAGAGAGACCACATGGTCTTGTTAGAATTTGTTACTGCT
GCTGGTATTACCCATGGTATTGATGAATTGTACAAATAAGGCGCGCCACTTCTAAATAAGCGAATTTCTT
ATGATTTATGATTTTTATTATTAAATAAGTTATAAAAAAAATAAGTGTATACAAATTTTAAAGTGACTCT
TAGGTTTTAAAACGAAAATTCTTATTCTTGAGTAACTCTTTCCTGTAGGTCAGGTTGCTTTCTCAGGTAT
AGTATGAGGTCGCTCTTATTGACCACACCTCTACCGGCAGATCCGCTAGGGATAACAGGGTAATATAGAT
CTGTTTAGCTTGCCTCGTCCCCGCCGGGTCACCCGGCCAGCGACATGGAGGCCCAGAATACCCTCCTTGA
CAGTCTTGACGTGCGCAGCTCAGGGGCATGATGTGACTGTCGCCCGTACATTTAGCCCATACATCCCCAT
GTATAATCATTTGCATCCATACATTTTGATGGCCGCACGGCGCGAAGCAAAAATTACGGCTCCTCGCTGC
AGACCTGCGAGCAGGGAAACGCTCCCCTCACAGACGCGTATAACTTCGTATAATGTATGCTATACGAAGT
TATTGAATTGTCCCCACGCCGCGCCCCTGTAGAGAAATATAAAAGGTTAGGATTTGCCACTGAGGTTCTT
CTTTCATATACTTCCTTTTAAAATCTTGCTAGGATACAGTTCTCACATCACATCCGAACATAAACAACCA
TGACAGTCAACACTAAGACCTATAGTGAGAGAGCAGAAACTCATGCCTCACCAGTAGCACAACGATTATT
TCGATTAATGGAACTGAAGAAAACCAATTTATGTGCATCAATTGATGTTGATACCACTAAGGAATTCCTT
GAATTAATTGATAAATTGGGTCCTTATGTATGCTTAATCAAGACTCATATTGATATAATCAATGATTTTT
CCTATGAATCCACTATTGAACCATTATTAGAACTTTCACGTAAACATCAATTTATGATTTTTGAAGATAG
AAAATTTGCTGATATTGGTAATACCGTGAAGAAACAATATATTGGTGGAGTTTATAAAATTAGTAGTTGG
GCAGATATTACTAATGCTCATGGTGTCACTGGGAATGGAGTAGTTGAAGGATTAAAACAGGGAGCTAAAG
AAACCACCACCAACCAAGAGCCAAGAGGGTTATTGATGTTAGCTGAATTATCATCAGTGGGATCATTAGC
ATATGGAGAATATTCTCAAAAAACTGTTGAAATTGCTAAATCCGATAAGGAATTTGTTATTGGATTTATT
GCCCAACGTGATATGGGTGGACAAGAAGAAGGATTTGATTGGCTTATTATGACACCTGGAGTTGGATTAG
ATGATAAAGGTGATGGATTAGGACAACAATATAGAACTGTTGATGAAGTTGTTAGCACTGGAACTGATAT
TATCATTGTTGGTAGAGGATTGTTTGGTAAAGGAAGAGATCCAGATATTGAAGGTAAAAGGTATAGAGAT
GCTGGTTGGAATGCTTATTTGAAAAAGACTGGCCAATTATAATCAGTACTGACAATAAAAAGATTCTTGT
TTTCAAGAACTTGTCATTTGTATAGTTTTTTTATATTGTAGTTGTTCTATTTTAATCAAATGTTAGCGTG
ATTTATATTTTTTTTCGCCTCGACATCATCTGCCCAGATGCGAAGTTAAGTGCGCAGAAAGTAATATCAT
GCGTCAATCGTATGTGAATGCTGGTCGCTATACTGCTGTCGATTCGATACTAACGCCGCCATCCAGTGTC
GAAAACGAGCTCGAATTCATAACTTCGTATAATGTATGCTATACGAAGTTATATCGATGATATCAGATCC
ACTAGTGGCCTATGCTAAATAAGTTTACTGGCTTACAATTCGATATTTTTGCAACAGCAGTGCTAACCTT
TTATTATATTTATATAAACTCTAAGCTTTTATATCTACATTATACTAATAAAAAAAACTTGTTCCCGTAG
TAAGTTTTCCGGCTAAGAAAGGAAAGGCTATTGCCGCTTTCTTTTAATTCTTCATCAATGCCTTTAGATT
GTCTATTGTTTTTTCAACAGTAGTTTCTAAATAGTTCTTCTTTATCTTTAATGTTTTTCTTTGATCCAGA
AGAACAGTTTCGTCATGTGATAAATCATTAACGTATTTGGATTTATCCTGTAAGATAAACGATTTACCGC
AAGATCTCCATACTTTGTCCGTTGGATAAGACTCTAGTTCTTTCTTTGTCAATTCAGCAAGCTTTTCTTG
TCTGTCCAAATATGCTAGCTGCTGATTGACCATATCCAATTGTGTCCTGGCGTTTCTTAAGCTCACTGTC
ATTTCTTGTGCTATCTGTGACATGTTTGTAAGTATGTATTATTGATTCAATTTAGTAAAGAGCTCTGTAG
ATAGTTCTTTAATTCCCATCTGCTCATCTGAGAAATTTCTTCACTGTTACTTTTTAATTGCTATATCTTT
AAACTCATTCATTTTCTTCAGAGAAAAGAAAAAAATTAAGGTAAAGGAAAAGGCTAAATAAGAACAAAAC
ACTTGAAGGCAAACGAAACCCTACAAAAGAGAATACGGAATGCTGCCATCATTAAGGAAGGGATGCTTCA
TTGTGAATTCCATAAGATTGAAACTGCCCCGATTCTACTCATTAAATGCCCAGCCACTGGGGACAGACAA
CACGATTGAGAATAACACTCCTACGGAAACAAATAGATTGAGCAAAACTTCACAGAAGTTTTGGGAAAAG
GTGTCACTAAATAGGGATGTTGAGAAAGGAAAGATTGCTCTACAATTAGATGGCAGGACTATAAAAACTC
CTCTAGGAAATGGAATTATAGTTGATAATGCAAAGTCTCTCGAGGGGGGGCCCGGTACCCAGCTTTTGTT
CCCTTTAGTGAGGGTTAATTGCGCGCTTGGCGTAATCATGGTCATAGCTGTTTCCTGTGTGAAATTGTTA
TCCGCTCACAATTCCACACAACATACGAGCCGGAAGCATAAAGTGTAAAGCCTGGGGTGCCTAATGAGTG
AGCTAACTCACATTAATTGCGTTGCGCTCACTGCCCGCTTTCCAGTCGGGAAACCTGTCGTGCCAGCTGC
ATTAATGAATCGGCCAACGCGCGGGGAGAGGCGGTTTGCGTATTGGGCGCTCTTCCGCTTCCTCGCTCAC
TGACTCGCTGCGCTCGGTCGTTCGGCTGCGGCGAGCGGTATCAGCTCACTCAAAGGCGGTAATACGGTTA
TCCACAGAATCAGGGGATAACGCAGGAAAGAACATGTGAGCAAAAGGCCAGCAAAAGGCCAGGAACCGTA
AAAAGGCCGCGTTGCTGGCGTTTTTCCATAGGCTCCGCCCCCCTGACGAGCATCACAAAAATCGACGCTC
AAGTCAGAGGTGGCGAAACCCGACAGGACTATAAAGATACCAGGCGTTTCCCCCTGGAAGCTCCCTCGTG
CGCTCTCCTGTTCCGACCCTGCCGCTTACCGGATACCTGTCCGCCTTTCTCCCTTCGGGAAGCGTGGCGC
TTTCTCATAGCTCACGCTGTAGGTATCTCAGTTCGGTGTAGGTCGTTCGCTCCAAGCTGGGCTGTGTGCA
CGAACCCCCCGTTCAGCCCGACCGCTGCGCCTTATCCGGTAACTATCGTCTTGAGTCCAACCCGGTAAGA
CACGACTTATCGCCACTGGCAGCAGCCACTGGTAACAGGATTAGCAGAGCGAGGTATGTAGGCGGTGCTA
CAGAGTTCTTGAAGTGGTGGCCTAACTACGGCTACACTAGAAGGACAGTATTTGGTATCTGCGCTCTGCT
GAAGCCAGTTACCTTCGGAAAAAGAGTTGGTAGCTCTTGATCCGGCAAACAAACCACCGCTGGTAGCGGT
GGTTTTTTTGTTTGCAAGCAGCAGATTACGCGCAGAAAAAAAGGATCTCAAGAAGATCCTTTGATCTTTT
CTACGGGGTCTGACGCTCAGTGGAACGAAAACTCACGTTAAGGGATTTTGGTCATGAGATTATCAAAAAG
GATCTTCACCTAGATCCTTTTAAATTAAAAATGAAGTTTTAAATCAATCTAAAGTATATATGAGTAAACT
TGGTCTGACAGTTACCAATGCTTAATCAGTGAGGCACCTATCTCAGCGATCTGTCTATTTCGTTCATCCA
TAGTTGCCTGACTCCCCGTCGTGTAGATAACTACGATACGGGAGGGCTTACCATCTGGCCCCAGTGCTGC
AATGATACCGCGAGACCCACGCTCACCGGCTCCAGATTTATCAGCAATAAACCAGCCAGCCGGAAGGGCC
GAGCGCAGAAGTGGTCCTGCAACTTTATCCGCCTCCATCCAGTCTATTAATTGTTGCCGGGAAGCTAGAG
TAAGTAGTTCGCCAGTTAATAGTTTGCGCAACGTTGTTGCCATTGCTACAGGCATCGTGGTGTCACGCTC
GTCGTTTGGTATGGCTTCATTCAGCTCCGGTTCCCAACGATCAAGGCGAGTTACATGATCCCCCATGTTG
TGCAAAAAAGCGGTTAGCTCCTTCGGTCCTCCGATCGTTGTCAGAAGTAAGTTGGCCGCAGTGTTATCAC
TCATGGTTATGGCAGCACTGCATAATTCTCTTACTGTCATGCCATCCGTAAGATGCTTTTCTGTGACTGG
TGAGTACTCAACCAAGTCATTCTGAGAATAGTGTATGCGGCGACCGAGTTGCTCTTGCCCGGCGTCAATA
CGGGATAATACCGCGCCACATAGCAGAACTTTAAAAGTGCTCATCATTGGAAAACGTTCTTCGGGGCGAA
AACTCTCAAGGATCTTACCGCTGTTGAGATCCAGTTCGATGTAACCCACTCGTGCACCCAACTGATCTTC
AGCATCTTTTACTTTCACCAGCGTTTCTGGGTGAGCAAAAACAGGAAGGCAAAATGCCGCAAAAAAGGGA
ATAAGGGCGACACGGAAATGTTGAATACTCATACTCTTCCTTTTTCAATATTATTGAAGCATTTATCAGG
GTTATTGTCTCATGAGCGGATACATATTTGAATGTATTTAGAAAAATAAACAAATAGGGGTTCCGCGCAC
ATTTCCCCGAAAAGTGCCAC
Features (pLannotate 1.2.2; 24 found; start..end, strand, type, name):
     30..458     -  rep_origin     f1 ori (sequence partly withheld): f1 bacteriophage origin of replication; arrow indicates direction of (+) strand synthesis
    463..618     -  CDS            lacZα (fragment): LacZα fragment of β-galactosidase; lacZ fragment
    626..644     +  promoter       T7 promoter: promoter for bacteriophage T7 RNA polymerase
    667..1479    +  CDS            ATG27: ATG27_YEAST - Also known as ETF1. Experimental evidence at protein level: Swiss-Prot protein existence level 1. Effector of VPS34 phosphatidylinositol 3-phosphate kinase signaling. Regulates the cytoplasm to vacuole transport (Cvt) vesicle formation. Plays a role in ATG protein retrieval from the pre- autophagosomal structure (PAS) and is especially required for autophagy-dependent cycling of ATG9. From Saccharomyces cerevisiae (strain ATCC 204508 / S288c) (Baker's yeast).
   1531..2247    +  CDS            yeGFP: yeast-enhanced green fluorescent protein codons optimized for translation in S. cerevisiae and C. albicans
   2268..2455    +  terminator     ADH1 terminator: S. cerevisiae ADH1; transcription terminator for the S. cerevisiae alcohol dehydrogenase 1 (ADH1) gene
   2530..2737    +  promoter       TEF promoter (fragment): Ashbya gossypii TEF promoter
   2738..2771    -  protein_bind   loxP: Cre-mediated recombination occurs in the 8-bp core sequence (GCATACAT). Cre recombinase
   2771..2907    +  promoter       TEF promoter (fragment): Ashbya gossypii TEF promoter
   2926..3714    +  CDS            URA3: PYRF_YEAST - Experimental evidence at protein level: Swiss-Prot protein existence level 1. From Saccharomyces cerevisiae (strain ATCC 204508 / S288c) (Baker's yeast).
   3726..3923    +  terminator     TEF terminator: Ashbya gossypii TEF terminator
   3977..4010    -  protein_bind   loxP: Cre-mediated recombination occurs in the 8-bp core sequence (GCATACAT). Cre recombinase
   4215..4541    -  CDS            PFD1: PFD1_YEAST - Also known as GIM6. Experimental evidence at protein level: Swiss-Prot protein existence level 1. Binds specifically to cytosolic chaperonin (c-CPN) and transfers target proteins to it. Binds to nascent polypeptide chain and promotes folding in an environment in which there are many competing pathways for nonnative proteins. From Saccharomyces cerevisiae (strain ATCC 204508 / S288c) (Baker's yeast).
   4678..4695    -  terminator     PGK1 terminator (fragment): S. cerevisae PGK1; transcription terminator for 3-phosphoglycerate kinase gene
   4768..5049    +  CDS            ATP12 (fragment): ATP12_YEAST - Experimental evidence at protein level: Swiss-Prot protein existence level 1. Essential for the assembly of the mitochondrial F1-F0 complex. From Saccharomyces cerevisiae (strain ATCC 204508 / S288c) (Baker's yeast).
   5047..5067    +  misc_feature   MCS (fragment): pBluescript multiple cloning site
   5080..5098    -  promoter       T3 promoter: promoter for bacteriophage T3 RNA polymerase
   5143..5159    -  protein_bind   lac operator: The lac repressor binds to the lac operator to inhibit transcription in E. coli. This inhibition can be relieved by adding lactose or isopropyl-β-D-thiogalactopyranoside (IPTG). lac repressor encoded by lacI
   5167..5197    -  promoter       lac promoter: promoter for the E. coli lac operon
   5212..5233    -  protein_bind   CAP binding site: CAP binding activates transcription in the presence of cAMP. E. coli catabolite activator protein
   5246..5338    -  CDS            lacI (fragment): lac repressor; lacI; The lac repressor binds to the lac operator to inhibit transcription in E. coli. This inhibition can be relieved by adding lactose or isopropyl-β-D-thiogalactopyranoside (IPTG).
   5521..6109    -  rep_origin     ori: high-copy-number ColE1/pMB1/pBR322/pUC origin of replication
   6280..7140    -  CDS            AmpR: β-lactamase; bla; confers resistance to ampicillin, carbenicillin, and related antibiotics
   7141..7245    -  promoter       AmpR promoter: bla
