[The description below was written by a language model from this plasmid's Addgene catalogue record and pLannotate feature annotations shown in this document.]
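Description:
LD127 is a yeast integration plasmid built on the Bluescript II SK+ backbone, designed to place a GFP tag at the C terminus of the Saccharomyces cerevisiae autophagy protein Atg27 at its chromosomal locus. In E. coli it is maintained as a high-copy plasmid through the ColE1/pUC-type origin and selected with ampicillin via the AmpR (β-lactamase) gene. The backbone also carries the f1 origin, the lacZα/lac promoter region and flanking T7 and T3 promoters. No yeast replication origin or centromere is annotated, consistent with a construct that must integrate into the genome rather than replicate episomally.

The insert, cloned between SacII and XhoI, begins with the ATG27 coding sequence, with no upstream yeast promoter annotated. It continues after a short gap into a GFP open reading frame, which the catalogue calls EGFP and the feature table identifies as the yeast codon-optimised yeGFP, followed by the ADH1 terminator. Downstream lies a selectable marker cassette in which URA3 is driven by the Ashbya gossypii TEF promoter and closed by the TEF terminator. The catalogue states the marker is from Candida albicans, although the automated annotation matched it to the S. cerevisiae homologue. Two loxP sites in the same orientation bracket the marker, one of them interrupting the annotated TEF promoter, so Cre recombinase could in principle excise URA3 after integration. The insert ends with yeast genomic sequence containing PFD1 and part of ATP12, which presumably represents the region downstream of ATG27 and serves as the 3′ homology arm. Recombination through the ATG27 and downstream sequences would yield Atg27-GFP expressed under native control. The plasmid belongs to a fluorescent tagging tool set for imaging yeast Atg proteins.
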