Addgene plasmid #69175: LD127
Purpose: Integration of GFP tag at Atg27 C terminus, use auxotrophic marker URA3(Candida albicans)
Depositing lab: Zhiping Xie. Depositing organization: Shanghai Jiao Tong University. Publication: A fluorescent tool set for yeast Atg proteins. Li D, Song JZ, Shan MH, Li SP, Liu W, Li H, Zhu J, Wang Y, Lin J, Xie Z. Autophagy. 2015;11(6):954-60. doi: 10.1080/15548627.2015.1040971. PubMed 25998947.
Backbone
  Vector backbone: Bluescript II SK+
  Vector type: Yeast Expression
Growth in bacteria
  Bacterial resistance: Ampicillin, 100 μg/mL
  Growth temperature: 37°C
  Growth strain: DH5alpha
  Copy number: High Copy
Gene/Insert
  Gene/Insert name: Atg27-EGFP
  Species: S. cerevisiae (budding yeast)
  Insert size (bp): 3700
  Tag / fusion protein: EGFP (C terminal on insert)
  Cloning method: Restriction Enzyme; 5′ cloning site SacII (not destroyed); 3′ cloning site XhoI (not destroyed)
  Sequencing primers: 5′ T7; 3′ SP6
Terms and licenses: Academic/Nonprofit Terms; Industry Terms: Not Available to Industry
How to cite: LD127 was a gift from Zhiping Xie (Addgene plasmid # 69175 ; http://n2t.net/addgene:69175 ; RRID:Addgene_69175)
