>Addgene plasmid #69175 | LD127 | addgene partial sequence | sequence record 124663 | T7 5'-TAATACGACTCACTATAGGG-3'
CGCGGATGGTATCGAAGACTTGGATATGTGGCTTCATCAGTATAATTACAGTGGTACAGGCCTTGTCCTG
CGAGAAGCATGATGTATTGAAAAAGTATCAGGTGGGAAAATTTAGCTCACTAACTTCTACGGAAAGGGAT
ACTCCGCCAAGCACAACTATTGAAAAGTGGTGGATAAACGTTTGCGAAGAGCATAACGTAGAACCTCCTG
AAGAATGTAAAAAAAATGACATGCTATGTGGTTTAACAGATGTCATCTTGCCCGGTAAGGATGCTATCAC
CACTCAAATTATAGATTTTGACAAAAACATTGGCTTCAATGTCGAGGAAACTGAGAGTGCGCTTACATTG
ACACTAAAAGGCGCTACGTGGGGCGCCAATTCTTTTGACGCAAAACTAGAATTTCAGTGTAATGACAATA
TGAAACAAGACGAGCTGACTAGTCACACATGGGCCGATAAAAGTATCCAATTGACCCTAAAAGGGCCATC
TGGCTGTTTGAAGAGCAAAGATGATGACAAAAAAAATGGCGACGGCGATAATGGTAAGGATGGTGACAGC
GAGGGGAAAAAGCCAGCTAAGAAGGCAGGCGGGACTTCGTGGTTCACTTGGTTATTCCTATACGCTCTAC
TGTTTACATTGATATACCTGATGGTTGTATCATTCTTGAATACCAGAGGAGGCTCTTTTCAAGATTTCCG
TGCTGAGTTCATTCAACGTTCTACTCAATTTCTCACTTCCTTACCTGAATTCTGCAAGGAAGTGGTTTCG
AGAATCTTAGGCAGAAGTACCGCCCAAAGAGGCGGTTATAGCGCCGTTGCTTCGTACGCTGCAGGTCGAC
GGATCGGTGACGGTGCTGGTTTAATTAACATGTCTAAAGGTGAAGAATTATTCACTGGTGTTGTCCCAAT
TTTGGTTGAATTAGATGGTGATGTTAATGGTCACAAATTTTCTGTCTCCGGTGAAGGTGAAGGTGATGCT
ACTTACGGTAAATTGACCTTAAAATTTATTTGTACTACTGGTAAATTGCCAGTTCCATGGCCAACCTTAG
TCACTACTTTAACTTATGGTGTTCAATGTTTTT
