>Addgene plasmid #69175 | LD127 | addgene partial sequence | sequence record 124666 | pHybLex_rev 5'-GAGTCACTTTAAAATTTGTATACAC-3'
AATAATAAAAATCATAAATCATAAGAAATTCGCTTATTTAGAAGTGGCGCGCCTTATTTGTACAATTCAT
CAATACCATGGGTAATACCAGCAGCAGTAACAAATTCTAACAAGACCATGTGGTCTCTCTTTTCGTTTGG
ATCTTTGGATAAGGCAGATTGAGTGGATAAGTAATGGTTGTCTGGTAACAAGACTGGACCATCACCAATT
GGAGTATTTTGTTGATAATGGTCAGCTAATTGAACAGAACCATCTTCAATGTTGTGTCTAATTTTGAAGT
TAACTTTGATACCATTCTTTTGTTTGTCAGCCATGATGTAAACATTGTGAGAGTTATAGTTGTATTCCAA
TTTGTGACCTAAAATGTTACCATCTTCTTTAAAATCAATACCTTTTAATTCGATTCTATTAACTAAGGTA
TCACCTTC
