>Addgene plasmid #69175 | LD127 | addgene partial sequence | sequence record 124668 | Tef-promoter-F 5'-GGATACAGTTCTCACATCAC-3'
CAGTCAACACTAAGACCTATAGTGAGAGAGCAGAAACTCATGCCTCACCAGTAGCACAACGATTATTTCG
ATTAATGGAACTGAAGAAAACCAATTTATGTGCATCAATTGATGTTGATACCACTAAGGAATTCCTTGAA
TTAATTGATAAATTGGGTCCTTATGTATGCTTAATCAAGACTCATATTGATATAATCAATGATTTTTCCT
ATGAATCCACTATTGAACCATTATTAGAACTTTCACGTAAACATCAATTTATGATTTTTGAAGATAGAAA
ATTTGCTGATATTGGTAATACCGTGAAGAAACAATATATTGGTGGAGTTTATAAAATTAGTAGTTGGGCA
GATATTACTAATGCTCATGGTGTCACTGGGAATGGAGTAGTTGAAGGATTAAAACAGGGAGCTAAAGAAA
CCACCACCAACCAAGAGCCAAGAGGGTTATTGATGTTAGCTGAATTATCATCAGTGGGATCATTAGCATA
TGGAGAATATTCTCAAAAAACTGTTGAAATTGCTAAATCCGATAAGGAATTTGTTATTGGATTTATTGCC
CAACGTGATATGGGTGGACAAGAAGAAGGATTTGATTGGCTTATTATGACACCTGGAGTTGGATTAGATG
ATAAAGGTGATGGATTAGGACAACAATATAGAACTGTTGATGAAGTTGTTAGCACTGGAACTGATATTAT
CATTGTTGGTAGAGGATTGTTTGGTAAAGGAAGAGATCCAGATATTGAAGGTAAAAGGTATAGAGATGCT
GGTTGGAATGCTTATTTGAAAAAGACTGGCCAATTATAATCAGTACTGACAATAAAAAGATTCTTGTTTT
CAAGAACTTGTCATTTGTATAGTTTTTTTATATTGTAGTTGTTCTATTTTAATCAAATGTTAGCGTGATT
TATATTTTTT
